Addgene plasmid #111100: pCR1164
Purpose: Expresses FANCD2_-_10068140.23-P1P2 sgRNA in pCR1068
Depositing lab: Jacob Corn. Depositing organization: University of California, Berkeley. Publication: CRISPR-Cas9 genome editing in human cells occurs via the Fanconi anemia pathway. Richardson CD, Kazane KR, Feng SJ, Zelin E, Bray NL, Schafer AJ, Floor SN, Corn JE. Nat Genet. 2018 Aug;50(8):1132-1139. doi: 10.1038/s41588-018-0174-0. Epub 2018 Jul 27. PubMed 30054595.
Backbone
  Vector backbone: pCR1068
  Vector type: Lentiviral
Growth in bacteria
  Bacterial resistance: Ampicillin, 100 μg/mL
  Growth temperature: 37°C
  Growth strain: NEB Stable
  Copy number: High Copy
Gene/Insert
  Gene/Insert name: FANCD2 gRNA
  gRNA/shRNA sequence: GCGGGAAAGTCGAAAACTAC
  Species: H. sapiens (human)
  Entrez Gene: FANCD2 (a.k.a. FA-D2, FA4, FACD, FAD, FAD2, FANCD)
  Cloning method: Restriction Enzyme; 5′ cloning site Unknown (unknown if destroyed)
Terms and licenses: Academic/Nonprofit Terms; Industry Terms: Not Available to Industry
How to cite: pCR1164 was a gift from Jacob Corn (Addgene plasmid # 111100 ; http://n2t.net/addgene:111100 ; RRID:Addgene_111100)
