[The description below was written by a language model from this plasmid's Addgene catalogue record and pLannotate feature annotations shown in this document.]
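Description:
pCR1164 is a lentiviral sgRNA expression plasmid built on the pCR1068 backbone that carries a single guide RNA targeting human FANCD2. The guide's name follows the naming style of CRISPRi libraries, although the record itself only says that the plasmid expresses this sgRNA. In bacteria it is maintained through a high-copy ColE1/pUC-type origin and selected with ampicillin via the β-lactamase gene. A fragment of the pBR322 bom region is also present.

The annotated full sequence (about 8.9 kb) shows a third-generation-style HIV-1 transfer vector. A CMV enhancer/promoter drives a truncated 5' LTR, and this is followed by the Ψ packaging signal with a gag fragment, the Rev response element for Rev-dependent RNA export, and the cPPT/CTS. The second truncated LTR lies downstream, preceded by a nef fragment.

Between these viral elements sits the guide cassette. It is recognisable from a fragment of the S. pyogenes Cas9 tracrRNA scaffold. The feature table does not annotate the promoter driving the sgRNA, so that element is not stated. Next, an EF-1α promoter drives puromycin N-acetyltransferase followed by monomeric EGFP. This allows transduced cells to be selected with drug and tracked by fluorescence. The linker joining the two coding sequences is not annotated.

Two loxP sites in the same orientation flank the sgRNA scaffold and the EF-1α–PuroR–mEGFP unit, so Cre could in principle excise the cassette. A WPRE downstream enhances transcript expression.

The plasmid comes from a study of how Cas9-mediated genome editing in human cells depends on the Fanconi anemia pathway. Its use is to deliver a FANCD2-directed guide stably to cells that express a Cas9-type effector.
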