Features (pLannotate 1.2.2; 23 found; start..end, strand, type, name):
     26..405     +  enhancer       CMV enhancer: human cytomegalovirus immediate early enhancer
    406..605     +  promoter       CMV promoter: human cytomegalovirus (CMV) immediate early promoter
    623..803     +  LTR            5' LTR (truncated): truncated 5' long terminal repeat (LTR) from HIV-1
    850..975     +  misc_feature   HIV-1 Ψ: packaging signal of human immunodeficiency virus type 1
    959..1297    +  CDS            HIV-1 gag (fragment): gag protein from human immunodeficiency virus 1; gag
   1472..1705    +  misc_feature   RRE: The Rev response element (RRE) of HIV-1 allows for Rev-dependent mRNA export from the nucleus to the cytoplasm.
   2082..2182    +  CDS            Rev (fragment): human immunodeficiency virus 1 (HIV-1) Rev protein; rev; enhances nuclear export of unspliced and incompletely spliced viral mRNAs
   2232..2349    +  misc_feature   cPPT/CTS: central polypurine tract and central termination sequence of HIV-1
   2610..2643    +  protein_bind   loxP: Cre-mediated recombination occurs in the 8-bp core sequence (GCATACAT). Cre recombinase
   2768..2835    +  misc_RNA       tracrRNA (fragment): trans-activating CRISPR RNA for the Streptococcus pyogenes CRISPR/Cas9 system
   2908..4079    +  promoter       EF-1α promoter: strong constitutive promoter for human elongation factor EF-1α
   4091..4687    +  CDS            PuroR: puromycin N-acetyltransferase; pac from Streptomyces alboniger; confers resistance to puromycin
   4763..5482    +  CDS            mEGFP: enhanced GFP with monomerizing A206K mutation (Zacharias et al., 2002) mammalian codon-optimized
   5502..5535    +  protein_bind   loxP: Cre-mediated recombination occurs in the 8-bp core sequence (GCATACAT). Cre recombinase
   5568..5591    +  misc_feature   MCS (fragment): pBluescript multiple cloning site
   5591..6179    +  misc_feature   WPRE: woodchuck hepatitis virus posttranscriptional regulatory element
   6180..6199    +  misc_feature   MCS (fragment): pBluescript multiple cloning site
   6201..6701    +  CDS            nef (fragment): NEF_HV1LA - Experimental evidence at protein level: Swiss-Prot protein existence level 1. Extracellular Nef protein targets CD4(+) T-lymphocytes for apoptosis by interacting with CXCR4 surface receptors. From Human immunodeficiency virus type 1 group M subtype B (isolate Lai) (HIV-1).
   6708..6888    +  LTR            5' LTR (truncated): truncated 5' long terminal repeat (LTR) from HIV-1
   6950..7538    -  rep_origin     ori: high-copy-number ColE1/pMB1/pBR322/pUC origin of replication
   7709..8569    -  CDS            AmpR: β-lactamase; bla; confers resistance to ampicillin, carbenicillin, and related antibiotics
   8570..8674    -  promoter       AmpR promoter: bla
   8733..8785    -  misc_feature   bom (fragment): basis of mobility region from pBR322
>Addgene plasmid #111100 | pCR1164 | addgene full sequence | sequence record 211891 | Addgene NGS Result
GATGTACGGGCCAGATATACGCGTTGACATTGATTATTGACTAGTTATTAATAGTAATCAATTACGGGGT
CATTAGTTCATAGCCCATATATGGAGTTCCGCGTTACATAACTTACGGTAAATGGCCCGCCTGGCTGACC
GCCCAACGACCCCCGCCCATTGACGTCAATAATGACGTATGTTCCCATAGTAACGCCAATAGGGACTTTC
CATTGACGTCAATGGGTGGAGTATTTACGGTAAACTGCCCACTTGGCAGTACATCAAGTGTATCATATGC
CAAGTACGCCCCCTATTGACGTCAATGACGGTAAATGGCCCGCCTGGCATTATGCCCAGTACATGACCTT
ATGGGACTTTCCTACTTGGCAGTACATCTACGTATTAGTCATCGCTATTACCATGGTGATGCGGTTTTGG
CAGTACATCAATGGGCGTGGATAGCGGTTTGACTCACGGGGATTTCCAAGTCTCCACCCCATTGACGTCA
ATGGGAGTTTGTTTTGGCACCAAAATCAACGGGACTTTCCAAAATGTCGTAACAACTCCGCCCCATTGAC
GCAAATGGGCGGTAGGCGTGTACGGTGGGAGGTCTATATAAGCAGCGCGTTTTGCCTGTACTGGGTCTCT
CTGGTTAGACCAGATCTGAGCCTGGGAGCTCTCTGGCTAACTAGGGAACCCACTGCTTAAGCCTCAATAA
AGCTTGCCTTGAGTGCTTCAAGTAGTGTGTGCCCGTCTGTTGTGTGACTCTGGTAACTAGAGATCCCTCA
GACCCTTTTAGTCAGTGTGGAAAATCTCTAGCAGTGGCGCCCGAACAGGGACTTGAAAGCGAAAGGGAAA
CCAGAGGAGCTCTCTCGACGCAGGACTCGGCTTGCTGAAGCGCGCACGGCAAGAGGCGAGGGGCGGCGAC
TGGTGAGTACGCCAAAAATTTTGACTAGCGGAGGCTAGAAGGAGAGAGATGGGTGCGAGAGCGTCAGTAT
TAAGCGGGGGAGAATTAGATCGCGATGGGAAAAAATTCGGTTAAGGCCAGGGGGAAAGAAAAAATATAAA
TTAAAACATATAGTATGGGCAAGCAGGGAGCTAGAACGATTCGCAGTTAATCCTGGCCTGTTAGAAACAT
CAGAAGGCTGTAGACAAATACTGGGACAGCTACAACCATCCCTTCAGACAGGATCAGAAGAACTTAGATC
ATTATATAATACAGTAGCAACCCTCTATTGTGTGCATCAAAGGATAGAGATAAAAGACACCAAGGAAGCT
TTAGACAAGATAGAGGAAGAGCAAAACAAAAGTAAGACCACCGCACAGCAAGCGGCCGGCCGCTGATCTT
CAGACCTGGAGGAGGAGATATGAGGGACAATTGGAGAAGTGAATTATATAAATATAAAGTAGTAAAAATT
GAACCATTAGGAGTAGCACCCACCAAGGCAAAGAGAAGAGTGGTGCAGAGAGAAAAAAGAGCAGTGGGAA
TAGGAGCTTTGTTCCTTGGGTTCTTGGGAGCAGCAGGAAGCACTATGGGCGCAGCGTCAATGACGCTGAC
GGTACAGGCCAGACAATTATTGTCTGGTATAGTGCAGCAGCAGAACAATTTGCTGAGGGCTATTGAGGCG
CAACAGCATCTGTTGCAACTCACAGTCTGGGGCATCAAGCAGCTCCAGGCAAGAATCCTGGCTGTGGAAA
GATACCTAAAGGATCAACAGCTCCTGGGGATTTGGGGTTGCTCTGGAAAACTCATTTGCACCACTGCTGT
GCCTTGGAATGCTAGTTGGAGTAATAAATCTCTGGAACAGATTTGGAATCACACGACCTGGATGGAGTGG
GACAGAGAAATTAACAATTACACAAGCTTAATACACTCCTTAATTGAAGAATCGCAAAACCAGCAAGAAA
AGAATGAACAAGAATTATTGGAATTAGATAAATGGGCAAGTTTGTGGAATTGGTTTAACATAACAAATTG
GCTGTGGTATATAAAATTATTCATAATGATAGTAGGAGGCTTGGTAGGTTTAAGAATAGTTTTTGCTGTA
CTTTCTATAGTGAATAGAGTTAGGCAGGGATATTCACCATTATCGTTTCAGACCCACCTCCCAACCCCGA
GGGGACCCGACAGGCCCGAAGGAATAGAAGAAGAAGGTGGAGAGAGAGACAGAGACAGATCCATTCGATT
AGTGAACGGATCGGCACTGCGTGCGCCAATTCTGCAGACAAATGGCAGTATTCATCCACAATTTTAAAAG
AAAAGGGGGGATTGGGGGGTACAGTGCAGGGGAAAGAATAGTAGACATAATAGCAACAGACATACAAACT
AAAGAATTACAAAAACAAATTACAAAAATTCAAAATTTTCGGGTTTATTACAGGGACAGCAGAGATCCAG
TTTGGTTAGTACCGGGCCCGCCCTGCAGGTCTAGAGATCCGACGCGCCATCTCTAGGCCCGCGCCGGCCC
CCTCGCACGGACTTGTGGGAGAAGCTCGGCTACTCCCCTGCCCCGGTTAATTTGCATATAATATTTCCTA
GTAACTATAGAGGCTTAATGTGCGATAAAAGACAGATAATCTGTTCTTTTTAATACTAGCTACATTTTAC
ATGATAGGCTTGGATTTCTATAACTTCGTATAGCATACATTATACGAAGTTATAAACAGCACAAAAGGAA
ACTCACCCTAACTGTAAAGTAATTGTGTGTTTTGAGACTATAAGTATCCCTTGGAGAACCACCTTGTTGG
CGGGAAAGTCGAAAACTACGTTTAAGAGCTAAGCTGGAAACAGCATAGCAAGTTTAAATAAGGCTAGTCC
GTTATCAACTTGAAAAAGTGGCACCGAGTCGGTGCTTTTTTTCTCGAGTACTAGGATCCATTAGGCGGCC
GCCCTGCAGGGTGGATAACCGTATTACCGCCATGCATGTGCCCGTCAGTGGGCAGAGCGCACATCGCCCA
CAGTCCCCGAGAAGTTGGGGGGAGGGGTCGGCAATTGAACCGGTGCCTAGAGAAGGTGGCGCGGGGTAAA
CTGGGAAAGTGATGTCGTGTACTGGCTCCGCCTTTTTCCCGAGGGTGGGGGAGAACCGTATATAAGTGCA
GTAGTCGCCGTGAACGTTCTTTTTCGCAACGGGTTTGCCGCCAGAACACAGGTAAGTGCCGTGTGTGGTT
CCCGCGGGCCTGGCCTCTTTACGGGTTATGGCCCTTGCGTGCCTTGAATTACTTCCACCTGGCTGCAGTA
CGTGATTCTTGATCCCGAGCTTCGGGTTGGAAGTGGGTGGGAGAGTTCGAGGCCTTGCGCTTAAGGAGCC
CCTTCGCCTCGTGCTTGAGTTGAGGCCTGGCCTGGGCGCTGGGGCCGCCGCGTGCGAATCTGGTGGCACC
TTCGCGCCTGTCTCGCTGCTTTCGATAAGTCTCTAGCCATTTAAAATTTTTGATGACCTGCTGCGACGCT
TTTTTTCTGGCAAGATAGTCTTGTAAATGCGGGCCAAGATCTGCACACTGGTATTTCGGTTTTTGGGGCC
GCGGGCGGCGACGGGGCCCGTGCGTCCCAGCGCACATGTTCGGCGAGGCGGGGCCTGCGAGCGCGGCCAC
CGAGAATCGGACGGGGGTAGTCTCAAGCTGGCCGGCCTGCTCTGGTGCCTGGCCTCGCGCCGCCGTGTAT
CGCCCCGCCCTGGGCGGCAAGGCTGGCCCGGTCGGCACCAGTTGCGTGAGCGGAAAGATGGCCGCTTCCC
GGCCCTGCTGCAGGGAGCTCAAAATGGAGGACGCGGCGCTCGGGAGAGCGGGCGGGTGAGTCACCCACAC
AAAGGAAAAGGGCCTTTCCGTCCTCAGCCGTCGCTTCATGTGACTCCACGGAGTACCGGGCGCCGTCCAG
GCACCTCGATTAGTTCTCGCGCTTTTGGAGTACGTCGTCTTTAGGTTGGGGGGAGGGGTTTTATGCGATG
GAGTTTCCCCACACTGAGTGGGTGGAGACTGAAGTTAGGCCAGCTTGGCACTTGATGTAATTCTCCTTGG
AATTTGCCCTTTTTGAGTTTGGATCTTGGTTCATTCTCAAGCCTCAGACAGTGGTTCAAAGTTTTTTTCT
TCCATTTCAGGTGTCGTGAGCTAGCCCACCATGACCGAGTACAAGCCCACGGTGCGCCTCGCCACCCGCG
ACGACGTCCCCCGGGCCGTACGCACCCTCGCCGCCGCGTTCGCCGACTACCCCGCCACGCGCCACACCGT
CGACCCGGACCGCCACATCGAGCGGGTCACCGAGCTGCAAGAACTCTTCCTCACGCGCGTCGGGCTCGAC
ATCGGCAAGGTGTGGGTCGCGGACGACGGCGCCGCGGTGGCGGTCTGGACCACGCCGGAGAGCGTCGAAG
CGGGGGCGGTGTTCGCCGAGATCGGCCCGCGCATGGCCGAGTTGAGCGGTTCCCGGCTGGCCGCGCAGCA
ACAGATGGAAGGCCTCCTGGCGCCGCACCGGCCCAAGGAGCCCGCGTGGTTCCTGGCCACCGTCGGCGTC
TCGCCCGACCACCAGGGCAAGGGTCTGGGCAGCGCCGTCGTGCTCCCCGGAGTGGAGGCGGCCGAGCGCG
CCGGGGTGCCCGCCTTCCTGGAGACCTCCGCGCCCCGCAACCTCCCCTTCTACGAGCGGCTCGGCTTCAC
CGTCACCGCCGACGTCGAGGTGCCCGAAGGACCGCGCACCTGGTGCATGACCCGCAAGCCCGGTGCCGGA
TCGGGAGAGGGCAGAGGAAGTCTGCTAACATGCGGTGACGTCGAGGAGAATCCTGGCCCACCGGTCGCCA
CCATGGTGAGCAAGGGCGAGGAGCTGTTCACCGGGGTGGTGCCCATCCTGGTCGAGCTGGACGGCGACGT
AAACGGCCACAAGTTCAGCGTGTCCGGCGAGGGCGAGGGCGATGCCACCTACGGCAAGCTGACCCTGAAG
TTCATCTGCACCACCGGCAAGCTGCCGGTGCCCTGGCCCACCCTCGTGACCACCCTGACCCATGGCGTGC
AGTGCTTCAGCCGCTACCCCGACCACATGAAGCAGCACGACTTCTTCAAGTCCGCCATGCCCGAAGGCTA
CGTCCAGGAGCGCACCATCTTCTTCAAGGACGACGGCAACTACAAGACCCGCGCCGAGGTGAAGTTCGAG
GGCGACACCCTGGTGAACCGCATCGAGCTGAAGGGCATCGACTTCAAGGAGGACGGCAACATCCTGGGGC
ACAAGCTGGAGTACAACTACAACAGCCACAACGTCTATATCATGGCCGACAAGCAGAAGAACGGCATCAA
GGTGAACTTCAAGATCCGCCACAACATCGAGGACGGCAGCGTGCAGCTCGCCGACCACTACCAGCAGAAC
ACCCCCATCGGCGACGGCCCCGTGCTGCTGCCCGACAACCACTACCTGAGCACCCAGTCCAAGCTGAGTA
AAGACCCCAACGAGAAGCGCGATCACATGGTCCTGCTGGAGTTCGTGACCGCCGCCGGGATCACTCTCGG
CATGGACGAGCTGTACAAGTAAGAATTCGTCGAGGGACCTAATAACTTCGTATAGCATACATTATACGAA
GTTATACATGTTTAAGGGTTCCGGTTCCACTAGGTACAATTCGATATCAAGCTTATCGATAATCAACCTC
TGGATTACAAAATTTGTGAAAGATTGACTGGTATTCTTAACTATGTTGCTCCTTTTACGCTATGTGGATA
CGCTGCTTTAATGCCTTTGTATCATGCTATTGCTTCCCGTATGGCTTTCATTTTCTCCTCCTTGTATAAA
TCCTGGTTGCTGTCTCTTTATGAGGAGTTGTGGCCCGTTGTCAGGCAACGTGGCGTGGTGTGCACTGTGT
TTGCTGACGCAACCCCCACTGGTTGGGGCATTGCCACCACCTGTCAGCTCCTTTCCGGGACTTTCGCTTT
CCCCCTCCCTATTGCCACGGCGGAACTCATCGCCGCCTGCCTTGCCCGCTGCTGGACAGGGGCTCGGCTG
TTGGGCACTGACAATTCCGTGGTGTTGTCGGGGAAATCATCGTCCTTTCCTTGGCTGCTCGCCTGTGTTG
CCACCTGGATTCTGCGCGGGACGTCCTTCTGCTACGTCCCTTCGGCCCTCAATCCAGCGGACCTTCCTTC
CCGCGGCCTGCTGCCGGCTCTGCGGCCTCTTCCGCGTCTTCGCCTTCGCCCTCAGACGAGTCGGATCTCC
CTTTGGGCCGCCTCCCCGCATCGATACCGTCGACCTCGATCGAGACCTAGAAAAACATGGAGCAATCACA
AGTAGCAATACAGCAGCTACCAATGCTGATTGTGCCTGGCTAGAAGCACAAGAGGAGGAGGAGGTGGGTT
TTCCAGTCACACCTCAGGTACCTTTAAGACCAATGACTTACAAGGCAGCTGTAGATCTTAGCCACTTTTT
AAAAGAAAAGGGGGGACTGGAAGGGCTAATTCACTCCCAACGAAGACAAGATATCCTTGATCTGTGGATC
TACCACACACAAGGCTACTTCCCTGATTGGCAGAACTACACACCAGGGCCAGGGATCAGATATCCACTGA
CCTTTGGATGGTGCTACAAGCTAGTACCAGTTGAGCAAGAGAAGGTAGAAGAAGCCAATGAAGGAGAGAA
CACCCGCTTGTTACACCCTGTGAGCCTGCATGGGATGGATGACCCGGAGAGAGAAGTATTAGAGTGGAGG
TTTGACAGCCGCCTAGCATTTCATCACATGGCCCGAGAGCTGCATCCGGACTGTACTGGGTCTCTCTGGT
TAGACCAGATCTGAGCCTGGGAGCTCTCTGGCTAACTAGGGAACCCACTGCTTAAGCCTCAATAAAGCTT
GCCTTGAGTGCTTCAAGTAGTGTGTGCCCGTCTGTTGTGTGACTCTGGTAACTAGAGATCCCTCAGACCC
TTTTAGTCAGTGTGGAAAATCTCTAGCAGCATGTGAGCAAAAGGCCAGCAAAAGGCCAGGAACCGTAAAA
AGGCCGCGTTGCTGGCGTTTTTCCATAGGCTCCGCCCCCCTGACGAGCATCACAAAAATCGACGCTCAAG
TCAGAGGTGGCGAAACCCGACAGGACTATAAAGATACCAGGCGTTTCCCCCTGGAAGCTCCCTCGTGCGC
TCTCCTGTTCCGACCCTGCCGCTTACCGGATACCTGTCCGCCTTTCTCCCTTCGGGAAGCGTGGCGCTTT
CTCATAGCTCACGCTGTAGGTATCTCAGTTCGGTGTAGGTCGTTCGCTCCAAGCTGGGCTGTGTGCACGA
ACCCCCCGTTCAGCCCGACCGCTGCGCCTTATCCGGTAACTATCGTCTTGAGTCCAACCCGGTAAGACAC
GACTTATCGCCACTGGCAGCAGCCACTGGTAACAGGATTAGCAGAGCGAGGTATGTAGGCGGTGCTACAG
AGTTCTTGAAGTGGTGGCCTAACTACGGCTACACTAGAAGAACAGTATTTGGTATCTGCGCTCTGCTGAA
GCCAGTTACCTTCGGAAAAAGAGTTGGTAGCTCTTGATCCGGCAAACAAACCACCGCTGGTAGCGGTGGT
TTTTTTGTTTGCAAGCAGCAGATTACGCGCAGAAAAAAAGGATCTCAAGAAGATCCTTTGATCTTTTCTA
CGGGGTCTGACGCTCAGTGGAACGAAAACTCACGTTAAGGGATTTTGGTCATGAGATTATCAAAAAGGAT
CTTCACCTAGATCCTTTTAAATTAAAAATGAAGTTTTAAATCAATCTAAAGTATATATGAGTAAACTTGG
TCTGACAGTTACCAATGCTTAATCAGTGAGGCACCTATCTCAGCGATCTGTCTATTTCGTTCATCCATAG
TTGCCTGACTCCCCGTCGTGTAGATAACTACGATACGGGAGGGCTTACCATCTGGCCCCAGTGCTGCAAT
GATACCGCGAGACCCACGCTCACCGGCTCCAGATTTATCAGCAATAAACCAGCCAGCCGGAAGGGCCGAG
CGCAGAAGTGGTCCTGCAACTTTATCCGCCTCCATCCAGTCTATTAATTGTTGCCGGGAAGCTAGAGTAA
GTAGTTCGCCAGTTAATAGTTTGCGCAACGTTGTTGCCATTGCTACAGGCATCGTGGTGTCACGCTCGTC
GTTTGGTATGGCTTCATTCAGCTCCGGTTCCCAACGATCAAGGCGAGTTACATGATCCCCCATGTTGTGC
AAAAAAGCGGTTAGCTCCTTCGGTCCTCCGATCGTTGTCAGAAGTAAGTTGGCCGCAGTGTTATCACTCA
TGGTTATGGCAGCACTGCATAATTCTCTTACTGTCATGCCATCCGTAAGATGCTTTTCTGTGACTGGTGA
GTACTCAACCAAGTCATTCTGAGAATAGTGTATGCGGCGACCGAGTTGCTCTTGCCCGGCGTCAATACGG
GATAATACCGCGCCACATAGCAGAACTTTAAAAGTGCTCATCATTGGAAAACGTTCTTCGGGGCGAAAAC
TCTCAAGGATCTTACCGCTGTTGAGATCCAGTTCGATGTAACCCACTCGTGCACCCAACTGATCTTCAGC
ATCTTTTACTTTCACCAGCGTTTCTGGGTGAGCAAAAACAGGAAGGCAAAATGCCGCAAAAAAGGGAATA
AGGGCGACACGGAAATGTTGAATACTCATACTCTTCCTTTTTCAATATTATTGAAGCATTTATCAGGGTT
ATTGTCTCATGAGCGGATACATATTTGAATGTATTTAGAAAAATAAACAAATAGGGGTTCCGCGCACATT
TCCCCGAAAAGTGCCACCTGACGTCGACGGATCGGGAGATCTCCCGATCCCCTATGGTGCACTCTCAGTA
CAATCTGCTCTGATGCCGCATAGTTAAGCCAGTATCTGCTCCCTGCTTGTGTGTTGGAGGTCGCTGAGTA
GTGCGCGAGCAAAATTTAAGCTACAACAAGGCAAGGCTTGACCGACAATTGCATGAAGAATCTGCTTAGG
GTTAGGCGTTTTGCGCTGCTTCGC
